Addgene plasmid #136821: pEBTet-SNAP-Cep70
Purpose: Mammalian expression of the centrosomal protein Cep70 N-terminally fused to SNAP-tag
Depositing lab: Kai Johnsson. Publication: Selective chemical crosslinking reveals a Cep57-Cep63-Cep152 centrosomal complex. Lukinavicius G, Lavogina D, Orpinell M, Umezawa K, Reymond L, Garin N, Gonczy P, Johnsson K. Curr Biol. 2013 Feb 4;23(3):265-70. doi: 10.1016/j.cub.2012.12.030. Epub 2013 Jan 17. PubMed 23333316.
Backbone
  Vector backbone: pEBTet
  Backbone size w/o insert (bp): 11262
  Vector type: Mammalian Expression
  Selectable markers: Puromycin
Growth in bacteria
  Bacterial resistance: Ampicillin, 100 μg/mL
  Growth temperature: 37°C
  Growth strain: DH5alpha
  Copy number: High Copy
Gene/Insert
  Gene/Insert name: SNAP-Cep70
  Species: H. sapiens (human), Synthetic
  Insert size (bp): 2667
  Entrez Gene: CEP70 (a.k.a. BITE)
  Promoter: CMV-TetO2
  Tag / fusion protein: FLAG-tag / His-tag (N terminal on insert)
  Cloning method: Gateway Cloning
  Sequencing primers: 5′ CMV_Fwd; 3′ BGH_Rev
Terms and licenses: Academic/Nonprofit Terms; Industry Terms: Not Available to Industry
How to cite: pEBTet-SNAP-Cep70 was a gift from Kai Johnsson (Addgene plasmid # 136821 ; http://n2t.net/addgene:136821 ; RRID:Addgene_136821)
