[The description below was written by a language model from this plasmid's Addgene catalogue record and pLannotate feature annotations shown in this document.]
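Description:
pEBTet-SNAP-Cep70 is a mammalian expression plasmid built on the pEBTet backbone, an Epstein-Barr virus-based episomal vector with tetracycline-regulated expression. It carries EBV oriP and the EBNA1 coding sequence, which together allow the plasmid to replicate and be retained as an extrachromosomal episome in suitable mammalian cells, alongside short leftover fragments of neighbouring EBV and pBR322 sequences. In E. coli it is propagated through a high-copy ColE1/pUC-type origin with ampicillin resistance. Transfected mammalian cells are selected with puromycin through an SV40 promoter-driven PuroR cassette ending in an SV40 poly(A) signal.

The payload is human CEP70, a centrosomal protein involved in microtubule and mitotic spindle organisation, fused at its N-terminus to SNAP-tag. The annotation software labels the SNAP-tag as an MGMT fragment because the tag is an engineered derivative of that human alkyltransferase, which reacts covalently with benzylguanine-type substrates. A His tag lies upstream of SNAP, and the catalogue entry also lists a FLAG tag, although the feature tables do not annotate one. CEP70 was inserted by Gateway cloning and is flanked by attB1 and attB2, so attB1 forms part of the linker between SNAP and CEP70. Transcription runs from a CMV enhancer/promoter followed by two tet operator sites (CMV-TetO2) and ends at a bGH poly(A) signal. A separate cassette (RSV promoter region, rabbit β-globin intron, tetR, SV40 poly(A)) supplies the Tet repressor, which holds the promoter off until tetracycline or doxycycline is added.

The construct suits inducible expression of SNAP-Cep70 for covalent labelling or chemical crosslinking studies of centrosomal proteins. The two sequence records agree in layout, but the repository's sequencing result is about 120 nt shorter than the depositor's, mainly within oriP.
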