Features (pLannotate 1.2.2; 31 found; start..end, strand, type, name):
     85..196     +  polyA_signal   bGH poly(A) signal: bovine growth hormone polyadenylation signal
    737..2526    -  rep_origin     oriP: Epstein-Barr virus oriP replication origin (Yates et al., 2000)
   2527..2745    -  CDS            gL (fragment): GL_EBVB9 - Experimental evidence at protein level: Swiss-Prot protein existence level 1. The heterodimer glycoprotein H-glycoprotein L is required for the fusion of viral and plasma membranes leading to virus entry into the host cell. Acts as a functional inhibitor of gH and maintains gH in an inhibited form. Upon binding to host integrins, gL dissociates from gH leading to activation of the viral fusion glycoproteins gB and gH. Fusion of EBV with B-lymphocytes requires the additional receptor- binding protein gp42, which forms a complex with gH/gL. The heterodimer gH/gL targets also host EPHA
   2828..4755    -  CDS            EBNA1 (fragment): Epstein-Barr nuclear antigen 1, also known as EBNA-1 crucial for latent viral infection, and for episomal amplification of vectors containing the oriP origin (Okita et al., 2013)
   4793..5137    -  CDS            BRRF2_EBVB9 (fragment): Protein inferred from homology: Swiss-Prot protein existence level 3. From Epstein-Barr virus (strain B95-8) (HHV-4) (Human herpesvirus 4).
   5140..5163    -  promoter       tet promoter (fragment): E. coli promoter for tetracycline efflux protein gene
   5276..5380    +  promoter       AmpR promoter: bla
   5381..6241    +  CDS            AmpR: β-lactamase; bla; confers resistance to ampicillin, carbenicillin, and related antibiotics
   6412..7000    +  rep_origin     ori: high-copy-number ColE1/pMB1/pBR322/pUC origin of replication
   7046..7169    -  CDS            TcR (fragment): tetracycline efflux protein; tet; confers resistance to tetracycline
   7207..7504    +  promoter       SV40 promoter: SV40 enhancer and early promoter
   7581..8180    +  CDS            PuroR: puromycin N-acetyltransferase; pac from Streptomyces alboniger; confers resistance to puromycin
   8271..8405    +  polyA_signal   SV40 poly(A) signal: SV40 polyadenylation signal
   8527..8579    -  misc_feature   bom (fragment): basis of mobility region from pBR322
   8710..8803    +  ncRNA          Retro dr1: Accession: RF00214 - Retrovirus direct repeat 1 (dr1)
   8839..9100    +  promoter       RSV promoter: Rous sarcoma virus enhancer/promoter
   9126..9186    +  promoter       SV40 promoter (fragment): SV40 early promoter
   9217..9789    +  intron         β-globin intron: intron from rabbit β-globin gene
   9844..9862    +  promoter       T7 promoter: promoter for bacteriophage T7 RNA polymerase
   9873..10493   +  CDS            tetR: TETR2_ECOLX - Experimental evidence at protein level: Swiss-Prot protein existence level 1. TetR is the repressor of the tetracycline resistance element; its N-terminal region forms a helix-turn-helix structure and binds DNA. Binding of tetracycline to TetR reduces the repressor affinity for the tetracycline resistance gene (tetA) promoter operator sites. From Escherichia coli.
  10535..10656   +  polyA_signal   SV40 poly(A) signal: SV40 polyadenylation signal
  10711..11090   +  enhancer       CMV enhancer: human cytomegalovirus immediate early enhancer
  11091..11294   +  promoter       CMV promoter: human cytomegalovirus (CMV) immediate early promoter
  11296..11315   +  promoter       PLtetO-1 promoter (fragment): modified phage lambda PL promoter with tet operator sites (Lutz and Bujard, 1997)
  11317..11336   +  promoter       PLtetO-1 promoter (fragment): modified phage lambda PL promoter with tet operator sites (Lutz and Bujard, 1997)
  11344..11377   +  promoter       TRE3GV promoter (fragment): 3rd-generation Tet-responsive promoter that can be activated by binding of Tet-On® 3G, optimized for retroviral and lentiviral vectors
  11493..11510   +  CDS            9xHis (fragment): 9xHis affinity tag
  11511..12053   +  CDS            MGMT (fragment): MGMT_HUMAN - Experimental evidence at protein level: Swiss-Prot protein existence level 1. Involved in the cellular defense against the biological effects of O6-methylguanine (O6-MeG) and O4-methylthymine (O4-MeT) in DNA. Repairs the methylated nucleobase in DNA by stoichiometrically transferring the methyl group to a cysteine residue in the enzyme. This is a suicide reaction: the enzyme is irreversibly inactivated. From Homo sapiens (Human).
  12097..12117   +  protein_bind   attB1: mutant version of attB; core recombination site for the Gateway® BP reaction BP Clonase™
  12123..13913   +  CDS            CEP70: CEP70_HUMAN - Also known as BITE. Experimental evidence at protein level: Swiss-Prot protein existence level 1. Plays a role in the organization of both preexisting and nascent microtubules in interphase cells. During mitosis, required for the organization and orientation of the mitotic spindle. From Homo sapiens (Human).
  13919..14      -  protein_bind   attB2 (across the origin): mutant version of attB; recombination site for the Gateway® BP reaction BP Clonase™
>Addgene plasmid #136821 | pEBTet-SNAP-Cep70 | depositor full sequence | sequence record 264074 | Full Sequence
TTGTACAAAGTGGTGATGGCAGCTAGCGGCGCGCCCGGCCGCTCGAGTCTAGAGGGCCCGTTTAAACCCG
CTGATCAGCCTCGACTGTGCCTTCTAGTTGCCAGCCATCTGTTGTTTGCCCCTCCCCCGTGCCTTCCTTG
ACCCTGGAAGGTGCCACTCCCACTGTCCTTTCCTAATAAAATGAGGAAATTGCATCGCATTGTCTGAGTA
GGTGTCATTCTATTCTGGGGGGTGGGGTGGGGCAGGACAGCAAGGGGGAGGATTGGGAAGACAATAGCAG
GCTAGAGGATCGATCCCCGCCCCGGACGAACTAAACCTGACTACGACATCTCTGCCCCTTCTTCGCGGGG
CAGTGCATGTAATCCCTTCAGTTGGTTGGTACAACTTGCCAACTGGGCCCTGTTCCACATGTGACACGGG
GGGGGACCAAACACAAAGGGGTTCTCTGACTGTAGTTGACATCCTTATAAATGGATGTGCACATTTGCCA
ACACTGAGTGGCTTTCATCCTGGAGCAGACTTTGCAGTCTGTGGACTGCAACACAACATTGCCTTTATGT
GTAACTCTTGGCTGAAGCTCTTACACCAATGCTGGGGGACATGTACCTCCCAGGGGCCCAGGAAGACTAC
GGGAGGCTACACCAACGTCAATCAGAGGGGCCTGTGTAGCTACCGATAAGCGGACCCTCAAGAGGGCATT
AGCAATAGTGTTTATAAGGCCCCCTTGTTAACCCTAAACGGGTAGCATATGCTTCCCGGGTAGTAGTATA
TACTATCCAGACTAACCCTAATTCAATAGCATATGTTACCCAACGGGAAGCATATGCTATCGAATTAGGG
TTAGTAAAAGGGTCCTAAGGAACAGCGATATCTCCCACCCCATGAGCTGTCACGGTTTTATTTACATGGG
GTCAGGATTCCACGAGGGTAGTGAACCATTTTAGTCACAAGGGCAGTGGCTGAAGATCAAGGAGCGGGCA
GTGAACTCTCCTGAATCTTCGCCTGCTTCTTCATTCTCCTTCGTTTAGCTAATAGAATAACTGCTGAGTT
GTGAACAGTAAGGTGTATGTGAGGTGCTCGAAAACAAGGTTTCAGGTGACGCCCCCAGAATAAAATTTGG
ACGGGGGGTTCAGTGGTGGCATTGTGCTATGACACCAATATAACCCTCACAAACCCCTTGGGCAATAAAT
ACTAGTGTAGGAATGAAACATTCTGAATATCTTTAACAATAGAAATCCATGGGGTGGGGACAAGCCGTAA
AGACTGGATGTCCATCTCACACGAATTTATGGCTATGGGCAACACATAATCCTAGTGCAATATGATACTG
GGGTTATTAAGATGTGTCCCAGGCAGGGACCAAGACAGGTGAACCATGTTGTTACACTCTATTTGTAACA
AGGGGAAAGAGAGTGGACGCCGACAGCAGCGGACTCCACTGGTTGTCTCTAACACCCCCGAAAATTAAAC
GGGGCTCCACGCCAATGGGGCCCATAAACAAAGACAAGTGGCCACTCTTTTTTTTGAAATTGTGGAGTGG
GGGCACGCGTCAGCCCCCACACGCCGCCCTGCGGTTTTGGACTGTAAAATAAGGGTGTAATAACTTGGCT
GATTGTAACCCCGCTAACCACTGCGGTCAAACCACTTGCCCACAAAACCACTAATGGCACCCCGGGGAAT
ACCTGCATAAGTAGGTGGGCGGGCCAAGATAGGGGCGCGATTGCTGCGATCTGGAGGACAAATTACACAC
ACTTGCGCCTGAGCGCCAAGCACAGGGTTGTTGGTCCTCATATTCACGAGGTCGCTGAGAGCACGGTGGG
CTAATGTTGCCATGGGTAGCATATACTACCCAAATATCTGGATAGCATATGCTATCCTAATCTATATCTG
GGTAGCATAGGCTATCCTAATCTATATCTGGGTAGCATATGCTATCCTAATCTATATCTGGGTAGTATAT
GCTATCCTAATTTATATCTGGGTAGCATAGGCTATCCTAATCTATATCTGGGTAGCATATGCTATCCTAA
TCTATATCTGGGTAGTATATGCTATCCTAATCTGTATCCGGGTAGCATATGCTATCCTAATAGAGATTAG
GGTAGTATATGCTATCCTAATTTATATCTGGGTAGCATATACTACCCAAATATCTGGATAGCATATGCTA
TCCTAATCTATATCTGGGTAGCATATGCTATCCTAATCTATATCTGGGTAGCATAGGCTATCCTAATCTA
TATCTGGGTAGCATATGCTATCCTAATCTATATCTGGGTAGTATATGCTATCCTAATTTATATCTGGGTA
GCATAGGCTATCCTAATCTATATCTGGGTAGCATATGCTATCCTAATCTATATCTGGGTAGTATATGCTA
TCCTAATCTGTATCCGGGTAGCATATGCTATCCTCATGCATATACAGTCAGCATATGATACCCAGTAGTA
GAGTGGGAGTGCTATCCTTTGCATATGCCGCCACCTCCCAAGGGGGCGTGAATTTTCGCTGCTTGTCCTT
TTCCTGCTGGTTGCTCCCATTCTTAGGTGAATTTAAGGAGGCCAGGCTAAAGCCGTCGCATGTCTGATTG
CTCACCAGGTAAATGTCGCTAATGTTTTCCAACGCGAGAAGGTGTTGAGCGCGGAGCTGAGTGACGTGAC
AACATGGGTATGCCCAATTGCCCCATGTTGGGAGGACGAAAATGGTGACAAGACAGATGGCCAGAAATAC
ACCAACAGCACGCATGATGTCTACTGGGGATTTATTCTTTAGTGCGGGGGAATACACGGCTTTTAATACG
ATTGAGGGCGTCTCCTAACAAGTTACATCACTCCTGCCCTTCCTCACCCTCATCTCCATCACCTCCTTCA
TCTCCGTCATCTCCGTCATCACCCTCCGCGGCAGCCCCTTCCACCATAGGTGGAAACCAGGGAGGCAAAT
CTACTCCATCGTCAAAGCTGCACACAGTCACCCTGATATTGCAGGTAGGAGCGGGCTTTGTCATAACAAG
GTCCTTAATCGCATCCTTCAAAACCTCAGCAAATATATGAGTTTGTAAAAAGACCATGAAATAACAGACA
ATGGACTCCCTTAGCGGGCCAGGTTGTGGGCCGGGTCCAGGGGCCATTCCAAAGGGGAGACGACTCAATG
GTGTAAGACGACATTGTGGAATAGCAAGGGCAGTTCCTCGCCTTAGGTTGTAAAGGGAGGTCTTACTACC
TCCATATACGAACACACCGGCGACCCAAGTTCCTTCGTCGGTAGTCCTTTCTACGTGACTCCTAGCCAGG
AGAGCTCTTAAACCTTCTGCAATGTTCTCAAATTTCGGGTTGGAACCTCCTTGACCACGATGCTTTTCCA
AACCACCCTCCTTTTTTGCGCCCTGCCTCCATCACCCTGACCCCGGGGTCCAGTGCTTGGGCCTTCTCCT
GGGTCATCTGCGGGGCCCTGCTCTATCGCTCCCGGGGGCACGTCAGGCTCACCATCTGGGCCACCTTCTT
GGTGGTATTCAAAATAATCGGCTTCCCCTACAGGGTGGAAAAATGGCCTTCTACCTGGAGGGGGCCTGCG
CGGTGGAGACCCGGATGATGATGACTGACTACTGGGACTCCTGGGCCTCTTTTCTCCACGTCCACGACCT
CTCCCCCTGGCTCTTTCACGACTTCCCCCCCTGGCTCTTTCACGTCCTCTACCCCGGCGGCCTCCACTAC
CTCCTCGACCCCGGCCTCCACTACCTCCTCGACCCCGGCCTCCACTGCCTCCTCGACCCCGGCCTCCACC
TCCTGCTCCTGCCCCTCCTGCTCCTGCCCCTCCTCCTGCTCCTGCCCCTCCTGCCCCTCCTGCTCCTGCC
CCTCCTGCCCCTCCTGCTCCTGCCCCTCCTGCCCCTCCTGCTCCTGCCCCTCCTGCCCCTCCTCCTGCTC
CTGCCCCTCCTGCCCCTCCTCCTGCTCCTGCCCCTCCTGCCCCTCCTGCTCCTGCCCCTCCTGCCCCTCC
TGCTCCTGCCCCTCCTGCCCCTCCTGCTCCTGCCCCTCCTGCTCCTGCCCCTCCTGCTCCTGCCCCTCCT
GCTCCTGCCCCTCCTGCCCCTCCTGCCCCTCCTCCTGCTCCTGCCCCTCCTGCTCCTGCCCCTCCTGCCC
CTCCTGCCCCTCCTGCTCCTGCCCCTCCTCCTGCTCCTGCCCCTCCTGCCCCTCCTGCCCCTCCTCCTGC
TCCTGCCCCTCCTGCCCCTCCTCCTGCTCCTGCCCCTCCTCCTGCTCCTGCCCCTCCTGCCCCTCCTGCC
CCTCCTCCTGCTCCTGCCCCTCCTGCCCCTCCTCCTGCTCCTGCCCCTCCTCCTGCTCCTGCCCCTCCTG
CCCCTCCTGCCCCTCCTCCTGCTCCTGCCCCTCCTCCTGCTCCTGCCCCTCCTGCCCCTCCTGCCCCTCC
TGCCCCTCCTCCTGCTCCTGCCCCTCCTCCTGCTCCTGCCCCTCCTGCTCCTGCCCCTCCCGCTCCTGCT
CCTGCTCCTGTTCCACCGTGGGTCCCTTTGCAGCCAATGCAACTTGGACGTTTTTGGGGTCTCCGGACAC
CATCTCTATGTCTTGGCCCTGATCCTGAGCCGCCCGGGGCTCCTGGTCTTCCGCCTCCTCGTCCTCGTCC
TCTTCCCCGTCCTCGTCCATGGTTATCACCCCCTCTTCTTTGAGGTCCACTGCCGCCGGAGCCTTCTGGT
CCAGATGTGTCTCCCTTCTCTCCTAGGCCATTTCCAGGTCCTGTACCTGGCCCCTCGTCAGACATGATTC
ACACTAAAAGAGATCAATAGACATCTTTATTAGACGACGCTCAGTGAATACAGGGAGTGCAGACTCCTGC
CCCCTCCAACAGCCCCCCCACCCTCATCCCCTTCATGGTCGCTGTCAGACAGATCCAGGTCTGAAAATTC
CCCATCCTCCGAACCATCCTCGTCCTCATCACCAATTACTCGCAGCCCGGAAAACTCCCGCTGAACATCC
TCAAGATTTGCGTCCTGAGCCTCAAGCCAGGCCTCAAATTCCTCGTCCCCCTTTTTGCTGGACGGTAGGG
ATGGGGATTCTCGGGACCCCTCCTCTTCCTCTTCAAGGTCACCAGACAGAGATGCTACTGGGGCAACGGA
AGAAAAGCTGGGTGCGGCCTGTGAGGATCAGCTTATCGATGATAAGCTGTCAAACATGAGAATTCTTGAA
GACGAAAGGGCCTCGTGATACGCCTATTTTTATAGGTTAATGTCATGATAATAATGGTTTCTTAGACGTC
AGGTGGCACTTTTCGGGGAAATGTGCGCGGAACCCCTATTTGTTTATTTTTCTAAATACATTCAAATATG
TATCCGCTCATGAGACAATAACCCTGATAAATGCTTCAATAATATTGAAAAAGGAAGAGTATGAGTATTC
AACATTTCCGTGTCGCCCTTATTCCCTTTTTTGCGGCATTTTGCCTTCCTGTTTTTGCTCACCCAGAAAC
GCTGGTGAAAGTAAAAGATGCTGAAGATCAGTTGGGTGCACGAGTGGGTTACATCGAACTGGATCTCAAC
AGCGGTAAGATCCTTGAGAGTTTTCGCCCCGAAGAACGTTTTCCAATGATGAGCACTTTTAAAGTTCTGC
TATGTGGCGCGGTATTATCCCGTGTTGACGCCGGGCAAGAGCAACTCGGTCGCCGCATACACTATTCTCA
GAATGACTTGGTTGAGTACTCACCAGTCACAGAAAAGCATCTTACGGATGGCATGACAGTAAGAGAATTA
TGCAGTGCTGCCATAACCATGAGTGATAACACTGCGGCCAACTTACTTCTGACAACGATCGGAGGACCGA
AGGAGCTAACCGCTTTTTTGCACAACATGGGGGATCATGTAACTCGCCTTGATCGTTGGGAACCGGAGCT
GAATGAAGCCATACCAAACGACGAGCGTGACACCACGATGCCTGCAGCAATGGCAACAACGTTGCGCAAA
CTATTAACTGGCGAACTACTTACTCTAGCTTCCCGGCAACAATTAATAGACTGGATGGAGGCGGATAAAG
TTGCAGGACCACTTCTGCGCTCGGCCCTTCCGGCTGGCTGGTTTATTGCTGATAAATCTGGAGCCGGTGA
GCGTGGGTCTCGCGGTATCATTGCAGCACTGGGGCCAGATGGTAAGCCCTCCCGTATCGTAGTTATCTAC
ACGACGGGGAGTCAGGCAACTATGGATGAACGAAATAGACAGATCGCTGAGATAGGTGCCTCACTGATTA
AGCATTGGTAACTGTCAGACCAAGTTTACTCATATATACTTTAGATTGATTTAAAACTTCATTTTTAATT
TAAAAGGATCTAGGTGAAGATCCTTTTTGATAATCTCATGACCAAAATCCCTTAACGTGAGTTTTCGTTC
CACTGAGCGTCAGACCCCGTAGAAAAGATCAAAGGATCTTCTTGAGATCCTTTTTTTCTGCGCGTAATCT
GCTGCTTGCAAACAAAAAAACCACCGCTACCAGCGGTGGTTTGTTTGCCGGATCAAGAGCTACCAACTCT
TTTTCCGAAGGTAACTGGCTTCAGCAGAGCGCAGATACCAAATACTGTCCTTCTAGTGTAGCCGTAGTTA
GGCCACCACTTCAAGAACTCTGTAGCACCGCCTACATACCTCGCTCTGCTAATCCTGTTACCAGTGGCTG
CTGCCAGTGGCGATAAGTCGTGTCTTACCGGGTTGGACTCAAGACGATAGTTACCGGATAAGGCGCAGCG
GTCGGGCTGAACGGGGGGTTCGTGCACACAGCCCAGCTTGGAGCGAACGACCTACACCGAACTGAGATAC
CTACAGCGTGAGCTATGAGAAAGCGCCACGCTTCCCGAAGGGAGAAAGGCGGACAGGTATCCGGTAAGCG
GCAGGGTCGGAACAGGAGAGCGCACGAGGGAGCTTCCAGGGGGAAACGCCTGGTATCTTTATAGTCCTGT
CGGGTTTCGCCACCTCTGACTTGAGCGTCGATTTTTGTGATGCTCGTCAGGGGGGCGGAGCCTATGGAAA
AACGCCAGCAACGCGGCCTTTTTACGGTTCCTGGCCTTTTGCTGGCCTTGAAGCTGTCCCTGATGGTCGT
CATCTACCTGCCTGGACAGCATGGCCTGCAACGCGGGCATCCCGATGCCGCCGGAAGCGAGAAGAATCAT
AATGGGGAAGGCCATCCAGCCTCGCGTCGAACTAGATGATCCGGCTGTGGAATGTGTGTCAGTTAGGGTG
TGGAAAGTCCCCAGGCTCCCCAGCAGGCAGAAGTATGCAAAGCATGCATCTCAATTAGTCAGCAACCAGG
TGTGGAAAGTCCCCAGGCTCCCCAGCAGGCAGAAGTATGCAAAGCATGCATCTCAATTAGTCAGCAACCA
TAGTCCCGCCCCTAACTCCGCCCATCCCGCCCCTAACTCCGCCCAGTTCCGCCCATTCTCCGCCCCATGG
CTGACTAATTTTTTTTATTTATGCAGAGGCCGAGGCCGCCTCGGCCTCTGAGCTATTCCAGAAGTAGTGA
GGAGGCTTTTTTGGAGGGTGACCGCCACGACCGGTGCCGCCACCATCCCCTGACCCACGCCCCTGACCCC
TCACAAGGAGACGACCTTCCATGACCGAGTACAAGCCCACGGTGCGCCTCGCCACCCGCGACGACGTCCC
CCGGGCCGTACGCACCCTCGCCGCCGCGTTCGCCGACTACCCCGCCACGCGCCACACCGTCGACCCCGAC
CGCCACATCGAACGCGTCACCGAGCTGCAAGAACTCTTCCTCACGCGCGTCGGGCTCGACATCGGCAAGG
TGTGGGTCGCGGACGACGGCGCCGCGGTGGCGGTCTGGACCACGCCGGAGAGCGTCGAAGCGGGGGCGGT
GTTCGCCGAGATCGGCCCGCGCATGGCCGAGTTGAGCGGTTCCCGGCTGGCCGCGCAGCAACAGATGGAA
GGCCTCCTGGCGCCGCACCGGCCCAAGGAGCCCGCGTGGTTCCTGGCCACCGTCGGCGTCTCGCCCGACC
ACCAGGGCAAGGGTCTGGGCAGCGCCGTCGTGCTCCCCGGAGTGGAGGCGGCCGAGCGCGCCGGGGTGCC
CGCCTTCCTGGAGACCTCCGCGCCCCGCAACCTCCCCTTCTACGAGCGGCTCGGCTTCACCGTCACCGCC
GACGTCGAGGTGCCCGAAGGACCGCGCACCTGGTGCATGACCCGCAAGCCCGGTGCCTGACGCCCGCCCC
ACGACCCGCAGCGCCCGACCGAAAGGAGCGCACGACCCGGTCCGACGCGGCCCGACGGGTCCGAGGGGGG
TCGACCTCGAAACTTGTTTATTGCAGCTTATAATGGTTACAAATAAAGCAATAGCATCACAAATTTCACA
AATAAAGCATTTTTTTCACTGCATTCTAGTTGTGGTTTGTCCAAACTCATCAATGTATCTTATCATGTCT
GGATCTGATCCGAACCCCTTCCTCGACCAATTCTCATGTTTGACAGCTTATCATCGCAGATCCGGGCAAC
GTTGTTGCCATTGCTCGACCAATTCTCATGTTTGACAGCTTATCATCGCAGATCCGTATGGTGCACTCTC
AGTACAATCTGCTCTGATGCCGCATAGTTAAGCCAGTATCTGCTCCCTGCTTGTGTGTTGGAGGTCGCTG
AGTAGTGCGCGAGCAAAATTTAAGCTACAACAAGGCAAGGCTTGACCGACAATTGCATGAAGAATCTGCT
TAGGGTTAGGCGTTTTGCGCTGCTTCGCGATGTACGGGCCAGATATACGCGTATCTGAGGGGACTAGGGT
GTGTTTAGGCGAAAAGCGGGGCTTCGGTTGTACGCGGTTAGGAGTCCCCTCAGGATATAGTAGTTTCGCT
TTTGCATAGGGAGGGGGAAATGTAGTCTTATGCAATACTCTTGTAGTCTTGCAACATGGTAACGATGAGT
TAGCAACATGCCTTACAAGGAGAGAAAAAGCACCGTGCATGCCGATTGGTGGAAGTAAGGTGGTACGATC
GTGCCTTATTAGGAAGGCAACAGACGGGTCTGACATGGATTGGACGAACCACTGAATTCCGCATTGCAGA
GATATTGTATTTAAGTGCCTAGCTCGATACAATAAACGCCATTTGACCATTCACCACATTGGTGTGCACC
TCCAAGCTGGCCGGGGATCCTCTAGGGCCTCTGAGCTATTCCAGAAGTAGTGAAGAGGCTTTTTTGGAGG
CCTAGGCTTTTGCAAAAAGCTCCGGATCGATCCTGAGAACTTCAGGGTGAGTTTGGGGACCCTTGATTGT
TCTTTCTTTTTCGCTATTGTAAAATTCATGTTATATGGAGGGGGCAAAGTTTTCAGGGTGTTGTTTAGAA
TGGGAAGATGTCCCTTGTATCACCATGGACCCTCATGATAATTTTGTTTCTTTCACTTTCTACTCTGTTG
ACAACCATTGTCTCCTCTTATTTTCTTTTCATTTTCTGTAACTTTTTCGTTAAACTTTAGCTTGCATTTG
TAACGAATTTTTAAATTCACTTTTGTTTATTTGTCAGATTGTAAGTACTTTCTCTAATCACTTTTTTTTC
AAGGCAATCAGGGTATATTATATTGTACTTCAGCACAGTTTTAGAGAACAATTGTTATAATTAAATGATA
AGGTAGAATATTTCTGCATATAAATTCTGGCTGGCGTGGAAATATTCTTATTGGTAGAAACAACTACATC
CTGGTCATCATCCTGCCTTTCTCTTTATGGTTACAATGATATACACTGTTTGAGATGAGGATAAAATACT
CTGAGTCCAAACCGGGCCCCTCTGCTAACCATGTTCATGCCTTCTTCTTTTTCCTACAGCTCCTGGGCAA
CGTGCTGGTTATTGTGCTGTCTCATCATTTTGGCAAAGAATTGTAATACGACTCACTATAGGGCGAATTG
ATATGTCTAGATTAGATAAAAGTAAAGTGATTAACAGCGCATTAGAGCTGCTTAATGAGGTCGGAATCGA
AGGTTTAACAACCCGTAAACTCGCCCAGAAGCTAGGTGTAGAGCAGCCTACATTGTATTGGCATGTAAAA
AATAAGCGGGCTTTGCTCGACGCCTTAGCCATTGAGATGTTAGATAGGCACCATACTCACTTTTGCCCTT
TAGAAGGGGAAAGCTGGCAAGATTTTTTACGTAATAACGCTAAAAGTTTTAGATGTGCTTTACTAAGTCA
TCGCGATGGAGCAAAAGTACATTTAGGTACACGGCCTACAGAAAAACAGTATGAAACTCTCGAAAATCAA
TTAGCCTTTTTATGCCAACAAGGTTTTTCACTAGAGAATGCATTATATGCACTCAGCGCTGTGGGGCATT
TTACTTTAGGTTGCGTATTGGAAGATCAAGAGCATCAAGTCGCTAAAGAAGAAAGGGAAACACCTACTAC
TGATAGTATGCCGCCATTATTACGACAAGCTATCGAATTATTTGATCACCAAGGTGCAGAGCCAGCCTTC
TTATTCGGCCTTGAATTGATCATATGCGGATTAGAAAAACAACTTAAATGTGAAAGTGGGTCCGCGTACA
GCGGATCCCGGGAATTCAGATCTTATTAAAGCAGAACTTGTTTATTGCAGCTTATAATGGTTACAAATAA
AGCAATAGCATCACAAATTTCACAAATAAAGCATTTTTTTCACTGCATTCTAGTTGTGGTTTGTCCAAAC
TCATCAATGTATCTTATCATGTCTGGTCGAATCCATGGCGCAGAACTGGTAGGTATGGAAGATCCGCGTT
GACATTGATTATTGACTAGTTATTAATAGTAATCAATTACGGGGTCATTAGTTCATAGCCCATATATGGA
GTTCCGCGTTACATAACTTACGGTAAATGGCCCGCCTGGCTGACCGCCCAACGACCCCCGCCCATTGACG
TCAATAATGACGTATGTTCCCATAGTAACGCCAATAGGGACTTTCCATTGACGTCAATGGGTGGAGTATT
TACGGTAAACTGCCCACTTGGCAGTACATCAAGTGTATCATATGCCAAGTACGCCCCCTATTGACGTCAA
TGACGGTAAATGGCCCGCCTGGCATTATGCCCAGTACATGACCTTATGGGACTTTCCTACTTGGCAGTAC
ATCTACGTATTAGTCATCGCTATTACCATGGTGATGCGGTTTTGGCAGTACATCAATGGGCGTGGATAGC
GGTTTGACTCACGGGGATTTCCAAGTCTCCACCCCATTGACGTCAATGGGAGTTTGTTTTGGCACCAAAA
TCAACGGGACTTTCCAAAATGTCGTAACAACTCCGCCCCATTGACGCAAATGGGCGGTAGGCGTGTACGG
TGGGAGGTCTATATAAGCAGAGCTCTCCCTATCAGTGATAGAGATCTCCCTATCAGTGATAGAGATCGTC
GACGAGCTCGTTTAGTGAACCGTCAGATCGCCTGGAGACGCCATCCACGCTGTTTTGACCTCCATAGAAG
ACACCGGGACCGATCCAGCCTCCGGACTCTAGCGTTTAAACTTAAGCTTACCACCATGGATTATAAAGAC
GATGATGACAAGCACCACCACCACCACCACGACAAGGATTGTGAAATGAAACGCACCACACTGGACAGCC
CTTTGGGGAAGCTGGAGCTGTCTGGTTGTGAGCAGGGTCTGCACGAAATAATTTTTCTGGGCAAGGGGAC
GTCTGCAGCTGATGCCGTGGAGGTCCCAGCCCCCGCTGCGGTTCTCGGAGGTCCGGAGCCCCTGATGCAG
GCTACAGCCTGGCTGAATGCCTATTTCCACCAGCCCGAGGCTATCGAAGAGTTCCCCGTGCCGGCTCTTC
ACCATCCCGTTTTCCAGCAAGAGTCGTTCACCAGACAGGTGTTATGGAAGCTGCTGAAGGTTGTGAAATT
CGGAGAAGTGATTTCTTACTCTCACTTAGCAGCCCTGGCAGGCAACCCCGCAGCCACGGCAGCAGTGAAG
ACGGCACTGAGTGGCAATCCTGTCCCTATCCTGATCCCGTGCCACAGAGTGGTCCAGGGGGATTTGGATG
TGGGCGGTTACGAGGGTGGACTGGCCGTGAAGGAATGGCTTCTGGCCCATGAAGGCCACCGGTTGGGGAA
GCCAGGCTTGGGATTCGAACTGGAGGTGCTGTTCCAGGGCCCCGGTACCGCCATCACAAGTTTGTACAAA
AAAGCAGGCACCATGTTTCCGGTAGCCCCTAAACCCCAGGATTCCAGTCAACCATCAGACAGACTCATGA
CTGAAAAACAGCAGGAAGAAGCAGAATGGGAAAGCATAAATGTGCTATTGATGATGCATGGCTTAAAACC
TTTGTCTCTAGTCAAAAGAACAGATCTCAAAGATCTCATCATTTTTGACAAACAGTCATCACAAAGGATG
AGACAGAATTTGAAATTGTTGGTGGAAGAAACATCATGTCAACAGAACATGATACAGGAGCTTATAGAAA
CTAATCAACAGCTTAGAAATGAACTTCAGCTAGAGCAAAGCCGAGCAGCCAATCAAGAACAACGAGCTAA
TGACTTGGAACAAATTATGGAAAGTGTGAAATCCAAAATTGGTGAATTGGAGGATGAATCACTAAATAGG
GCTTGCCACCAACAGAATAAAATAAAAGATCTTCAAAAGGAGCAGAAAACTTTGCAGGTGAAGTGCCAGC
ATTATAAGAAAAAACGAACGGAGCAAGAAGAAACTATTGCTTCTTTGCAAATGGAAGTCTGTAGATTAAA
AAAGGAGGAAGAAGATCGCATTGTCACTCAAAACAGAGTGTTTGCCTATCTGTGCAAAAGAGTTCCTCAT
ACCGTCTTGGATAGACAGTTGCTTTGTCTAATTGATTACTATGAATCTAAAATTAGAAAAATTCATACAC
AAAGGCAATATAAAGAAGATGAAAGTCAGTCAGAAGAAGAAAACGACTACAGAAATCTGGATGCCTCACC
AACTTATAAAGGCCTTTTAATGTCATTACAGAATCAACTCAAGGAATCAAAATCTAAGATTGATGCACTT
TCAAGTGAAAAGCTGAACCTCCAAAAAGATTTGGAAACCAGGCCTACGCAGCATGAATTAAGACTTTATA
AACAGCAGGTGAAGAAGCTGGAAAAAGCCCTTAAGAAAAACGTCAAATTACAGGAGCTTATTAATCATAA
GAAGGCTGAGGACACAGAGAAGAAAGATGAGCCCAGCAAATATAATCAGCAACAGGCCCTAATTGACCAG
AGATACTTTCAGGTGCTGTGTAGCATCAATTCAATTATCCACAATCCAAGAGCTCCAGTAATAATTTATA
AACAGACCAAAGGGGGAGTCCAAAATTTTAATAAAGATCTTGTTCAAGATTGTGGATTTGAGCATCTTGT
TCCTGTAATAGAAATGTGGGCAGATCAACTGACATCCTTAAAGGATTTGTATAAGTCCTTGAAAACACTA
TCTGCAGAACTGGTACCTTGGCTTAATTTGAAGAAGCAGGATGAAAATGAAGGTATCAAAGTTGAAGATT
TGTTGTTTATAGTAGATACTATGCTGGAAGAAGTTGAAAATAAGGAAAAGGACAGCAATATGCCACACTT
TCAAACTTTGCAAGCTATTGTTTCTCACTTCCAAAAGTTATTTGATGTGCCTTCTTTAAATGGAGTCTAT
CCCCGAATGAATGAAGTTTATACTAGGCTTGGAGAAATGAACAATGCTGTGAGAAACCTCCAAGAACTCT
TAGAATTAGATAGTTCATCCTCATTGTGTGTGCTAGTAAGCACTGTTGGAAAACTCTGTAGGCTGATTAA
TGAAGATGTGAATGAGCAGGTTATGCAGGTATTAGGACCTGAAGACCTCCAGAGCATTATCTACAAATTG
GAAGAACACGAGGAATTTTTCCCAGCATTTCAGGCATTTACTAATGATCTACTTGAAATCTTAGAAATTG
ATGACTTGGATGCCATTGTACCTGCAGTAAAGAAATTAAAAGTACTTTCATACTAGATACCCAGCTTTC
