Features (pLannotate 1.2.2; 31 found; start..end, strand, type, name):
     85..196     +  polyA_signal   bGH poly(A) signal: bovine growth hormone polyadenylation signal
    737..2294    -  rep_origin     oriP (fragment): Epstein-Barr virus oriP replication origin (Yates et al., 2000)
   2407..2625    -  CDS            gL (fragment): GL_EBVB9 - Experimental evidence at protein level: Swiss-Prot protein existence level 1. The heterodimer glycoprotein H-glycoprotein L is required for the fusion of viral and plasma membranes leading to virus entry into the host cell. Acts as a functional inhibitor of gH and maintains gH in an inhibited form. Upon binding to host integrins, gL dissociates from gH leading to activation of the viral fusion glycoproteins gB and gH. Fusion of EBV with B-lymphocytes requires the additional receptor- binding protein gp42, which forms a complex with gH/gL. The heterodimer gH/gL targets also host EPHA
   2708..4633    -  CDS            EBNA1: Epstein-Barr nuclear antigen 1, also known as EBNA-1 crucial for latent viral infection, and for episomal amplification of vectors containing the oriP origin (Okita et al., 2013)
   4671..5015    -  CDS            BRRF2_EBVB9 (fragment): Protein inferred from homology: Swiss-Prot protein existence level 3. From Epstein-Barr virus (strain B95-8) (HHV-4) (Human herpesvirus 4).
   5018..5041    -  promoter       tet promoter (fragment): E. coli promoter for tetracycline efflux protein gene
   5154..5258    +  promoter       AmpR promoter: bla
   5259..6119    +  CDS            AmpR: β-lactamase; bla; confers resistance to ampicillin, carbenicillin, and related antibiotics
   6290..6878    +  rep_origin     ori: high-copy-number ColE1/pMB1/pBR322/pUC origin of replication
   6924..7047    -  CDS            TcR (fragment): tetracycline efflux protein; tet; confers resistance to tetracycline
   7085..7382    +  promoter       SV40 promoter: SV40 enhancer and early promoter
   7459..8058    +  CDS            PuroR: puromycin N-acetyltransferase; pac from Streptomyces alboniger; confers resistance to puromycin
   8149..8283    +  polyA_signal   SV40 poly(A) signal: SV40 polyadenylation signal
   8405..8457    -  misc_feature   bom (fragment): basis of mobility region from pBR322
   8588..8681    +  ncRNA          Retro dr1: Accession: RF00214 - Retrovirus direct repeat 1 (dr1)
   8717..8978    +  promoter       RSV promoter: Rous sarcoma virus enhancer/promoter
   9004..9064    +  promoter       SV40 promoter (fragment): SV40 early promoter
   9095..9667    +  intron         β-globin intron: intron from rabbit β-globin gene
   9722..9740    +  promoter       T7 promoter: promoter for bacteriophage T7 RNA polymerase
   9751..10371   +  CDS            tetR: TETR2_ECOLX - Experimental evidence at protein level: Swiss-Prot protein existence level 1. TetR is the repressor of the tetracycline resistance element; its N-terminal region forms a helix-turn-helix structure and binds DNA. Binding of tetracycline to TetR reduces the repressor affinity for the tetracycline resistance gene (tetA) promoter operator sites. From Escherichia coli.
  10413..10534   +  polyA_signal   SV40 poly(A) signal: SV40 polyadenylation signal
  10589..10968   +  enhancer       CMV enhancer: human cytomegalovirus immediate early enhancer
  10969..11172   +  promoter       CMV promoter: human cytomegalovirus (CMV) immediate early promoter
  11174..11193   +  promoter       PLtetO-1 promoter (fragment): modified phage lambda PL promoter with tet operator sites (Lutz and Bujard, 1997)
  11195..11214   +  promoter       PLtetO-1 promoter (fragment): modified phage lambda PL promoter with tet operator sites (Lutz and Bujard, 1997)
  11222..11255   +  promoter       TRE3GV promoter (fragment): 3rd-generation Tet-responsive promoter that can be activated by binding of Tet-On® 3G, optimized for retroviral and lentiviral vectors
  11371..11388   +  CDS            9xHis (fragment): 9xHis affinity tag
  11389..11931   +  CDS            MGMT (fragment): MGMT_HUMAN - Experimental evidence at protein level: Swiss-Prot protein existence level 1. Involved in the cellular defense against the biological effects of O6-methylguanine (O6-MeG) and O4-methylthymine (O4-MeT) in DNA. Repairs the methylated nucleobase in DNA by stoichiometrically transferring the methyl group to a cysteine residue in the enzyme. This is a suicide reaction: the enzyme is irreversibly inactivated. From Homo sapiens (Human).
  11975..11995   +  protein_bind   attB1: mutant version of attB; core recombination site for the Gateway® BP reaction BP Clonase™
  12001..13791   +  CDS            CEP70: CEP70_HUMAN - Also known as BITE. Experimental evidence at protein level: Swiss-Prot protein existence level 1. Plays a role in the organization of both preexisting and nascent microtubules in interphase cells. During mitosis, required for the organization and orientation of the mitotic spindle. From Homo sapiens (Human).
  13796..14      -  protein_bind   attB2 (across the origin): mutant version of attB; recombination site for the Gateway® BP reaction BP Clonase™
>Addgene plasmid #136821 | pEBTet-SNAP-Cep70 | addgene full sequence | sequence record 275946 | Addgene NGS Result
TTGTACAAAGTGGTGATGGCAGCTAGCGGCGCGCCCGGCCGCTCGAGTCTAGAGGGCCCGTTTAAACCCG
CTGATCAGCCTCGACTGTGCCTTCTAGTTGCCAGCCATCTGTTGTTTGCCCCTCCCCCGTGCCTTCCTTG
ACCCTGGAAGGTGCCACTCCCACTGTCCTTTCCTAATAAAATGAGGAAATTGCATCGCATTGTCTGAGTA
GGTGTCATTCTATTCTGGGGGGTGGGGTGGGGCAGGACAGCAAGGGGGAGGATTGGGAAGACAATAGCAG
GCTAGAGGATCGATCCCCGCCCCGGACGAACTAAACCTGACTACGACATCTCTGCCCCTTCTTCGCGGGG
CAGTGCATGTAATCCCTTCAGTTGGTTGGTACAACTTGCCAACTGGGCCCTGTTCCACATGTGACACGGG
GGGGGACCAAACACAAAGGGGTTCTCTGACTGTAGTTGACATCCTTATAAATGGATGTGCACATTTGCCA
ACACTGAGTGGCTTTCATCCTGGAGCAGACTTTGCAGTCTGTGGACTGCAACACAACATTGCCTTTATGT
GTAACTCTTGGCTGAAGCTCTTACACCAATGCTGGGGGACATGTACCTCCCAGGGGCCCAGGAAGACTAC
GGGAGGCTACACCAACGTCAATCAGAGGGGCCTGTGTAGCTACCGATAAGCGGACCCTCAAGAGGGCATT
AGCAATAGTGTTTATAAGGCCCCCTTGTTAACCCTAAACGGGTAGCATATGCTTCCCGGGTAGTAGTATA
TACTATCCAGACTAACCCTAATTCAATAGCATATGTTACCCAACGGGAAGCATATGCTATCGAATTAGGG
TTAGTAAAAGGGTCCTAAGGAACAGCGATATCTCCCACCCCATGAGCTGTCACGGTTTTATTTACATGGG
GTCAGGATTCCACGAGGGTAGTGAACCATTTTAGTCACAAGGGCAGTGGCTGAAGATCAAGGAGCGGGCA
GTGAACTCTCCTGAATCTTCGCCTGCTTCTTCATTCTCCTTCGTTTAGCTAATAGAATAACTGCTGAGTT
GTGAACAGTAAGGTGTATGTGAGGTGCTCGAAAACAAGGTTTCAGGTGACGCCCCCAGAATAAAATTTGG
ACGGGGGGTTCAGTGGTGGCATTGTGCTATGACACCAATATAACCCTCACAAACCCCTTGGGCAATAAAT
ACTAGTGTAGGAATGAAACATTCTGAATATCTTTAACAATAGAAATCCATGGGGTGGGGACAAGCCGTAA
AGACTGGATGTCCATCTCACACGAATTTATGGCTATGGGCAACACATAATCCTAGTGCAATATGATACTG
GGGTTATTAAGATGTGTCCCAGGCAGGGACCAAGACAGGTGAACCATGTTGTTACACTCTATTTGTAACA
AGGGGAAAGAGAGTGGACGCCGACAGCAGCGGACTCCACTGGTTGTCTCTAACACCCCCGAAAATTAAAC
GGGGCTCCACGCCAATGGGGCCCATAAACAAAGACAAGTGGCCACTCTTTTTTTTGAAATTGTGGAGTGG
GGGCACGCGTCAGCCCCCACACGCCGCCCTGCGGTTTTGGACTGTAAAATAAGGGTGTAATAACTTGGCT
GATTGTAACCCCGCTAACCACTGCGGTCAAACCACTTGCCCACAAAACCACTAATGGCACCCCGGGGAAT
ACCTGCATAAGTAGGTGGGCGGGCCAAGATAGGGGCGCGATTGCTGCGATCTGGAGGACAAATTACACAC
ACTTGCGCCTGAGCGCCAAGCACAGGGTTGTTGGTCCTCATATTCACGAGGTCGCTGAGAGCACGGTGGG
CTAATGTTGCCATGGGTAGCATATACTACCCAAATATCTGGATAGCATATGCTATCCTAATCTATATCTG
GGTAGCATAGGCTATCCTAATCTATATCTGGGTAGTATATGCTATCCTAATCTGTATCCGGGTAGCATAT
GCTATCCTAATAGAGATTAGGGTAGTATATGCTATCCTAATTTATATCTGGGTAGCATATACTACCCAAA
TATCTGGATAGCATATGCTATCCTAATCTATATCTGGGTAGCATATGCTATCCTAATCTATATCTGGGTA
GCATAGGCTATCCTAATCTATATCTGGGTAGCATATGCTATCCTAATCTATATCTGGGTAGTATATGCTA
TCCTAATTTATATCTGGGTAGCATAGGCTATCCTAATCTATATCTGGGTAGCATATGCTATCCTAATCTA
TATCTGGGTAGTATATGCTATCCTAATCTGTATCCGGGTAGCATATGCTATCCTCATGCATATACAGTCA
GCATATGATACCCAGTAGTAGAGTGGGAGTGCTATCCTTTGCATATGCCGCCACCTCCCAAGGGGGCGTG
AATTTTCGCTGCTTGTCCTTTTCCTGCTGGTTGCTCCCATTCTTAGGTGAATTTAAGGAGGCCAGGCTAA
AGCCGTCGCATGTCTGATTGCTCACCAGGTAAATGTCGCTAATGTTTTCCAACGCGAGAAGGTGTTGAGC
GCGGAGCTGAGTGACGTGACAACATGGGTATGCCCAATTGCCCCATGTTGGGAGGACGAAAATGGTGACA
AGACAGATGGCCAGAAATACACCAACAGCACGCATGATGTCTACTGGGGATTTATTCTTTAGTGCGGGGG
AATACACGGCTTTTAATACGATTGAGGGCGTCTCCTAACAAGTTACATCACTCCTGCCCTTCCTCACCCT
CATCTCCATCACCTCCTTCATCTCCGTCATCTCCGTCATCACCCTCCGCGGCAGCCCCTTCCACCATAGG
TGGAAACCAGGGAGGCAAATCTACTCCATCGTCAAAGCTGCACACAGTCACCCTGATATTGCAGGTAGGA
GCGGGCTTTGTCATAACAAGGTCCTTAATCGCATCCTTCAAAACCTCAGCAAATATATGAGTTTGTAAAA
AGACCATGAAATAACAGACAATGGACTCCCTTAGCGGGCCAGGTTGTGGGCCGGGTCCAGGGGCCATTCC
AAAGGGGAGACGACTCAATGGTGTAAGACGACATTGTGGAATAGCAAGGGCAGTTCCTCGCCTTAGGTTG
TAAAGGGAGGTCTTACTACCTCCATATACGAACACACCGGCGACCCAAGTTCCTTCGTCGGTAGTCCTTT
CTACGTGACTCCTAGCCAGGAGAGCTCTTAAACCTTCTGCAATGTTCTCAAATTTCGGGTTGGAACCTCC
TTGACCACGATGCTTTCCAAACCACCCTCCTTTTTTGCGCCTGCCTCCATCACCCTGACCCCGGGGTCCA
GTGCTTGGGCCTTCTCCTGGGTCATCTGCGGGGCCCTGCTCTATCGCTCCCGGGGGCACGTCAGGCTCAC
CATCTGGGCCACCTTCTTGGTGGTATTCAAAATAATCGGCTTCCCCTACAGGGTGGAAAAATGGCCTTCT
ACCTGGAGGGGGCCTGCGCGGTGGAGACCCGGATGATGATGACTGACTACTGGGACTCCTGGGCCTCTTT
TCTCCACGTCCACGACCTCTCCCCCTGGCTCTTTCACGACTTCCCCCCCTGGCTCTTTCACGTCCTCTAC
CCCGGCGGCCTCCACTACCTCCTCGACCCCGGCCTCCACTACCTCCTCGACCCCGGCCTCCACTGCCTCC
TCGACCCCGGCCTCCACCTCCTGCTCCTGCCCCTCCTGCTCCTGCCCCTCCTCCTGCTCCTGCCCCTCCT
GCCCCTCCTGCTCCTGCCCCTCCTGCCCCTCCTGCTCCTGCCCCTCCTGCCCCTCCTGCTCCTGCCCCTC
CTGCCCCTCCTCCTGCTCCTGCCCCTCCTGCCCCTCCTCCTGCTCCTSCYCCTCCTGCCCCTCCTSCTCC
TGCCCCTCCTGCCCCTCCTGCTCCTGCCCCTCCTGCCCCTCCTGCTCCTGCCCCTCCTGCTCCTGCCCCT
CCTGCTCCTGCCCCTCCTGCTCCTGCCCCTCCTGCCCCTCCTKCCCCTCCTCCTGCTCCTGCCCCTCCTG
CTCCTGCCCCTCCTGCCCCTCCTGCCCCTCYTGCTCCTGCCCCTCCTCCTGCTCCTGCCCCTCCTGCCCC
TCCTGCCCCTCCTCCTGCTCCTGCCCCTCCTGCCCCTCCTCCTGCTCCTGCCCCTCCTCCTGCTCCTGCC
CCTCCTGCCCCTCCTSCCCCTCCTCCTGCTCCTGCCCCTCCTGCCCCTCCTCCTGCTCCTGCCCCTCCTC
CTCCTCCTGCCCCTCCTSCCCCTCCTGCCCCTCCTCCTGCTCCTGCCCCTCCTCCTGCTCCTGCCCCTCC
TGCCCCTCCTGCCCCTCCTGCCCCTCCTCCTGCTCCTGCCCCTCCTCCTGCTCCTGCCCCTCCTGCTCCT
GCCCCTCCCGCTCCTGCTCCTGCTCCTGTTCCACCGTGGGTCCCTTTGCAGCCAATGCAACTTGGACGTT
TTTGGGGTCTCCGGACACCATCTCTATGTCTTGGCCCTGATCCTGAGCCGCCCGGGGCTCCTGGTCTTCC
GCCTCCTCGTCCTCGTCCTCTTCCCCGTCCTCGTCCATGGTTATCACCCCCTCTTCTTTGAGGTCCACTG
CCGCCGGAGCCTTCTGGTCCAGATGTGTCTCCCTTCTCTCCTAGGCCATTTCCAGGTCCTGTACCTGGCC
CCTCGTCAGACATGATTCACACTAAAAGAGATCAATAGACATCTTTATTAGACGACGCTCAGTGAATACA
GGGAGTGCAGACTCCTGCCCCCTCCAACAGCCCCCCCACCCTCATCCCCTTCATGGTCGCTGTCAGACAG
ATCCAGGTCTGAAAATTCCCCATCCTCCGAACCATCCTCGTCCTCATCACCAATTACTCGCAGCCCGGAA
AACTCCCGCTGAACATCCTCAAGATTTGCGTCCTGAGCCTCAAGCCAGGCCTCAAATTCCTCGTCCCCCT
TTTTGCTGGACGGTAGGGATGGGGATTCTCGGGACCCCTCCTCTTCCTCTTCAAGGTCACCAGACAGAGA
TGCTACTGGGGCAACGGAAGAAAAGCTGGGTGCGGCCTGTGAGGATCAGCTTATCGATGATAAGCTGTCA
AACATGAGAATTCTTGAAGACGAAAGGGCCTCGTGATACGCCTATTTTTATAGGTTAATGTCATGATAAT
AATGGTTTCTTAGACGTCAGGTGGCACTTTTCGGGGAAATGTGCGCGGAACCCCTATTTGTTTATTTTTC
TAAATACATTCAAATATGTATCCGCTCATGAGACAATAACCCTGATAAATGCTTCAATAATATTGAAAAA
GGAAGAGTATGAGTATTCAACATTTCCGTGTCGCCCTTATTCCCTTTTTTGCGGCATTTTGCCTTCCTGT
TTTTGCTCACCCAGAAACGCTGGTGAAAGTAAAAGATGCTGAAGATCAGTTGGGTGCACGAGTGGGTTAC
ATCGAACTGGATCTCAACAGCGGTAAGATCCTTGAGAGTTTTCGCCCCGAAGAACGTTTTCCAATGATGA
GCACTTTTAAAGTTCTGCTATGTGGCGCGGTATTATCCCGTGTTGACGCCGGGCAAGAGCAACTCGGTCG
CCGCATACACTATTCTCAGAATGACTTGGTTGAGTACTCACCAGTCACAGAAAAGCATCTTACGGATGGC
ATGACAGTAAGAGAATTATGCAGTGCTGCCATAACCATGAGTGATAACACTGCGGCCAACTTACTTCTGA
CAACGATCGGAGGACCGAAGGAGCTAACCGCTTTTTTGCACAACATGGGGGATCATGTAACTCGCCTTGA
TCGTTGGGAACCGGAGCTGAATGAAGCCATACCAAACGACGAGCGTGACACCACGATGCCTGCAGCAATG
GCAACAACGTTGCGCAAACTATTAACTGGCGAACTACTTACTCTAGCTTCCCGGCAACAATTAATAGACT
GGATGGAGGCGGATAAAGTTGCAGGACCACTTCTGCGCTCGGCCCTTCCGGCTGGCTGGTTTATTGCTGA
TAAATCTGGAGCCGGTGAGCGTGGGTCTCGCGGTATCATTGCAGCACTGGGGCCAGATGGTAAGCCCTCC
CGTATCGTAGTTATCTACACGACGGGGAGTCAGGCAACTATGGATGAACGAAATAGACAGATCGCTGAGA
TAGGTGCCTCACTGATTAAGCATTGGTAACTGTCAGACCAAGTTTACTCATATATACTTTAGATTGATTT
AAAACTTCATTTTTAATTTAAAAGGATCTAGGTGAAGATCCTTTTTGATAATCTCATGACCAAAATCCCT
TAACGTGAGTTTTCGTTCCACTGAGCGTCAGACCCCGTAGAAAAGATCAAAGGATCTTCTTGAGATCCTT
TTTTTCTGCGCGTAATCTGCTGCTTGCAAACAAAAAAACCACCGCTACCAGCGGTGGTTTGTTTGCCGGA
TCAAGAGCTACCAACTCTTTTTCCGAAGGTAACTGGCTTCAGCAGAGCGCAGATACCAAATACTGTCCTT
CTAGTGTAGCCGTAGTTAGGCCACCACTTCAAGAACTCTGTAGCACCGCCTACATACCTCGCTCTGCTAA
TCCTGTTACCAGTGGCTGCTGCCAGTGGCGATAAGTCGTGTCTTACCGGGTTGGACTCAAGACGATAGTT
ACCGGATAAGGCGCAGCGGTCGGGCTGAACGGGGGGTTCGTGCACACAGCCCAGCTTGGAGCGAACGACC
TACACCGAACTGAGATACCTACAGCGTGAGCTATGAGAAAGCGCCACGCTTCCCGAAGGGAGAAAGGCGG
ACAGGTATCCGGTAAGCGGCAGGGTCGGAACAGGAGAGCGCACGAGGGAGCTTCCAGGGGGAAACGCCTG
GTATCTTTATAGTCCTGTCGGGTTTCGCCACCTCTGACTTGAGCGTCGATTTTTGTGATGCTCGTCAGGG
GGGCGGAGCCTATGGAAAAACGCCAGCAACGCGGCCTTTTTACGGTTCCTGGCCTTTTGCTGGCCTTGAA
GCTGTCCCTGATGGTCGTCATCTACCTGCCTGGACAGCATGGCCTGCAACGCGGGCATCCCGATGCCGCC
GGAAGCGAGAAGAATCATAATGGGGAAGGCCATCCAGCCTCGCGTCGAACTAGATGATCCGGCTGTGGAA
TGTGTGTCAGTTAGGGTGTGGAAAGTCCCCAGGCTCCCCAGCAGGCAGAAGTATGCAAAGCATGCATCTC
AATTAGTCAGCAACCAGGTGTGGAAAGTCCCCAGGCTCCCCAGCAGGCAGAAGTATGCAAAGCATGCATC
TCAATTAGTCAGCAACCATAGTCCCGCCCCTAACTCCGCCCATCCCGCCCCTAACTCCGCCCAGTTCCGC
CCATTCTCCGCCCCATGGCTGACTAATTTTTTTTATTTATGCAGAGGCCGAGGCCGCCTCGGCCTCTGAG
CTATTCCAGAAGTAGTGAGGAGGCTTTTTTGGAGGGTGACCGCCACGACCGGTGCCGCCACCATCCCCTG
ACCCACGCCCCTGACCCCTCACAAGGAGACGACCTTCCATGACCGAGTACAAGCCCACGGTGCGCCTCGC
CACCCGCGACGACGTCCCCCGGGCCGTACGCACCCTCGCCGCCGCGTTCGCCGACTACCCCGCCACGCGC
CACACCGTCGACCCCGACCGCCACATCGAACGCGTCACCGAGCTGCAAGAACTCTTCCTCACGCGCGTCG
GGCTCGACATCGGCAAGGTGTGGGTCGCGGACGACGGCGCCGCGGTGGCGGTCTGGACCACGCCGGAGAG
CGTCGAAGCGGGGGCGGTGTTCGCCGAGATCGGCCCGCGCATGGCCGAGTTGAGCGGTTCCCGGCTGGCC
GCGCAGCAACAGATGGAAGGCCTCCTGGCGCCGCACCGGCCCAAGGAGCCCGCGTGGTTCCTGGCCACCG
TCGGCGTCTCGCCCGACCACCAGGGCAAGGGTCTGGGCAGCGCCGTCGTGCTCCCCGGAGTGGAGGCGGC
CGAGCGCGCCGGGGTGCCCGCCTTCCTGGAGACCTCCGCGCCCCGCAACCTCCCCTTCTACGAGCGGCTC
GGCTTCACCGTCACCGCCGACGTCGAGGTGCCCGAAGGACCGCGCACCTGGTGCATGACCCGCAAGCCCG
GTGCCTGACGCCCGCCCCACGACCCGCAGCGCCCGACCGAAAGGAGCGCACGACCCGGTCCGACGCGGCC
CGACGGGTCCGAGGGGGGTCGACCTCGAAACTTGTTTATTGCAGCTTATAATGGTTACAAATAAAGCAAT
AGCATCACAAATTTCACAAATAAAGCATTTTTTTCACTGCATTCTAGTTGTGGTTTGTCCAAACTCATCA
ATGTATCTTATCATGTCTGGATCTGATCCGAACCCCTTCCTCGACCAATTCTCATGTTTGACAGCTTATC
ATCGCAGATCCGGGCAACGTTGTTGCCATTGCTCGACCAATTCTCATGTTTGACAGCTTATCATCGCAGA
TCCGTATGGTGCACTCTCAGTACAATCTGCTCTGATGCCGCATAGTTAAGCCAGTATCTGCTCCCTGCTT
GTGTGTTGGAGGTCGCTGAGTAGTGCGCGAGCAAAATTTAAGCTACAACAAGGCAAGGCTTGACCGACAA
TTGCATGAAGAATCTGCTTAGGGTTAGGCGTTTTGCGCTGCTTCGCGATGTACGGGCCAGATATACGCGT
ATCTGAGGGGACTAGGGTGTGTTTAGGCGAAAAGCGGGGCTTCGGTTGTACGCGGTTAGGAGTCCCCTCA
GGATATAGTAGTTTCGCTTTTGCATAGGGAGGGGGAAATGTAGTCTTATGCAATACTCTTGTAGTCTTGC
AACATGGTAACGATGAGTTAGCAACATGCCTTACAAGGAGAGAAAAAGCACCGTGCATGCCGATTGGTGG
AAGTAAGGTGGTACGATCGTGCCTTATTAGGAAGGCAACAGACGGGTCTGACATGGATTGGACGAACCAC
TGAATTCCGCATTGCAGAGATATTGTATTTAAGTGCCTAGCTCGATACAATAAACGCCATTTGACCATTC
ACCACATTGGTGTGCACCTCCAAGCTGGCCGGGGATCCTCTAGGGCCTCTGAGCTATTCCAGAAGTAGTG
AAGAGGCTTTTTTGGAGGCCTAGGCTTTTGCAAAAAGCTCCGGATCGATCCTGAGAACTTCAGGGTGAGT
TTGGGGACCCTTGATTGTTCTTTCTTTTTCGCTATTGTAAAATTCATGTTATATGGAGGGGGCAAAGTTT
TCAGGGTGTTGTTTAGAATGGGAAGATGTCCCTTGTATCACCATGGACCCTCATGATAATTTTGTTTCTT
TCACTTTCTACTCTGTTGACAACCATTGTCTCCTCTTATTTTCTTTTCATTTTCTGTAACTTTTTCGTTA
AACTTTAGCTTGCATTTGTAACGAATTTTTAAATTCACTTTTGTTTATTTGTCAGATTGTAAGTACTTTC
TCTAATCACTTTTTTTTCAAGGCAATCAGGGTATATTATATTGTACTTCAGCACAGTTTTAGAGAACAAT
TGTTATAATTAAATGATAAGGTAGAATATTTCTGCATATAAATTCTGGCTGGCGTGGAAATATTCTTATT
GGTAGAAACAACTACATCCTGGTCATCATCCTGCCTTTCTCTTTATGGTTACAATGATATACACTGTTTG
AGATGAGGATAAAATACTCTGAGTCCAAACCGGGCCCCTCTGCTAACCATGTTCATGCCTTCTTCTTTTT
CCTACAGCTCCTGGGCAACGTGCTGGTTATTGTGCTGTCTCATCATTTTGGCAAAGAATTGTAATACGAC
TCACTATAGGGCGAATTGATATGTCTAGATTAGATAAAAGTAAAGTGATTAACAGCGCATTAGAGCTGCT
TAATGAGGTCGGAATCGAAGGTTTAACAACCCGTAAACTCGCCCAGAAGCTAGGTGTAGAGCAGCCTACA
TTGTATTGGCATGTAAAAAATAAGCGGGCTTTGCTCGACGCCTTAGCCATTGAGATGTTAGATAGGCACC
ATACTCACTTTTGCCCTTTAGAAGGGGAAAGCTGGCAAGATTTTTTACGTAATAACGCTAAAAGTTTTAG
ATGTGCTTTACTAAGTCATCGCGATGGAGCAAAAGTACATTTAGGTACACGGCCTACAGAAAAACAGTAT
GAAACTCTCGAAAATCAATTAGCCTTTTTATGCCAACAAGGTTTTTCACTAGAGAATGCATTATATGCAC
TCAGCGCTGTGGGGCATTTTACTTTAGGTTGCGTATTGGAAGATCAAGAGCATCAAGTCGCTAAAGAAGA
AAGGGAAACACCTACTACTGATAGTATGCCGCCATTATTACGACAAGCTATCGAATTATTTGATCACCAA
GGTGCAGAGCCAGCCTTCTTATTCGGCCTTGAATTGATCATATGCGGATTAGAAAAACAACTTAAATGTG
AAAGTGGGTCCGCGTACAGCGGATCCCGGGAATTCAGATCTTATTAAAGCAGAACTTGTTTATTGCAGCT
TATAATGGTTACAAATAAAGCAATAGCATCACAAATTTCACAAATAAAGCATTTTTTTCACTGCATTCTA
GTTGTGGTTTGTCCAAACTCATCAATGTATCTTATCATGTCTGGTCGAATCCATGGCGCAGAACTGGTAG
GTATGGAAGATCCGCGTTGACATTGATTATTGACTAGTTATTAATAGTAATCAATTACGGGGTCATTAGT
TCATAGCCCATATATGGAGTTCCGCGTTACATAACTTACGGTAAATGGCCCGCCTGGCTGACCGCCCAAC
GACCCCCGCCCATTGACGTCAATAATGACGTATGTTCCCATAGTAACGCCAATAGGGACTTTCCATTGAC
GTCAATGGGTGGAGTATTTACGGTAAACTGCCCACTTGGCAGTACATCAAGTGTATCATATGCCAAGTAC
GCCCCCTATTGACGTCAATGACGGTAAATGGCCCGCCTGGCATTATGCCCAGTACATGACCTTATGGGAC
TTTCCTACTTGGCAGTACATCTACGTATTAGTCATCGCTATTACCATGGTGATGCGGTTTTGGCAGTACA
TCAATGGGCGTGGATAGCGGTTTGACTCACGGGGATTTCCAAGTCTCCACCCCATTGACGTCAATGGGAG
TTTGTTTTGGCACCAAAATCAACGGGACTTTCCAAAATGTCGTAACAACTCCGCCCCATTGACGCAAATG
GGCGGTAGGCGTGTACGGTGGGAGGTCTATATAAGCAGAGCTCTCCCTATCAGTGATAGAGATCTCCCTA
TCAGTGATAGAGATCGTCGACGAGCTCGTTTAGTGAACCGTCAGATCGCCTGGAGACGCCATCCACGCTG
TTTTGACCTCCATAGAAGACACCGGGACCGATCCAGCCTCCGGACTCTAGCGTTTAAACTTAAGCTTACC
ACCATGGATTATAAAGACGATGATGACAAGCACCACCACCACCACCACGACAAGGATTGTGAAATGAAAC
GCACCACACTGGACAGCCCTTTGGGGAAGCTGGAGCTGTCTGGTTGTGAGCAGGGTCTGCACGAAATAAT
TTTTCTGGGCAAGGGGACGTCTGCAGCTGATGCCGTGGAGGTCCCAGCCCCCGCTGCGGTTCTCGGAGGT
CCGGAGCCCCTGATGCAGGCTACAGCCTGGCTGAATGCCTATTTCCACCAGCCCGAGGCTATCGAAGAGT
TCCCCGTGCCGGCTCTTCACCATCCCGTTTTCCAGCAAGAGTCGTTCACCAGACAGGTGTTATGGAAGCT
GCTGAAGGTTGTGAAATTCGGAGAAGTGATTTCTTACTCTCACTTAGCAGCCCTGGCAGGCAACCCCGCA
GCCACGGCAGCAGTGAAGACGGCACTGAGTGGCAATCCTGTCCCTATCCTGATCCCGTGCCACAGAGTGG
TCCAGGGGGATTTGGATGTGGGCGGTTACGAGGGTGGACTGGCCGTGAAGGAATGGCTTCTGGCCCATGA
AGGCCACCGGTTGGGGAAGCCAGGCTTGGGATTCGAACTGGAGGTGCTGTTCCAGGGCCCCGGTACCGCC
ATCACAAGTTTGTACAAAAAAGCAGGCACCATGTTTCCGGTAGCCCCTAAACCCCAGGATTCCAGTCAAC
CATCAGACAGACTCATGACTGAAAAACAGCAGGAAGAAGCAGAATGGGAAAGCATAAATGTGCTATTGAT
GATGCATGGCTTAAAACCTTTGTCTCTAGTCAAAAGAACAGATCTCAAAGATCTCATCATTTTTGACAAA
CAGTCATCACAAAGGATGAGACAGAATTTGAAATTGTTGGTGGAAGAAACATCATGTCAACAGAACATGA
TACAGGAGCTTATAGAAACTAATCAACAGCTTAGAAATGAACTTCAGCTAGAGCAAAGCCGAGCAGCCAA
TCAAGAACAACGAGCTAATGACTTGGAACAAATTATGGAAAGTGTGAAATCCAAAATTGGTGAATTGGAG
GATGAATCACTAAATAGGGCTTGCCACCAACAGAATAAAATAAAAGATCTTCAAAAGGAGCAGAAAACTT
TGCAGGTGAAGTGCCAGCATTATAAGAAAAAACGAACGGAGCAAGAAGAAACTATTGCTTCTTTGCAAAT
GGAAGTCTGTAGATTAAAAAAGGAGGAAGAAGATCGCATTGTCACTCAAAACAGAGTGTTTGCCTATCTG
TGCAAAAGAGTTCCTCATACCGTCTTGGATAGACAGTTGCTTTGTCTAATTGATTACTATGAATCTAAAA
TTAGAAAAATTCATACACAAAGGCAATATAAAGAAGATGAAAGTCAGTCAGAAGAAGAAAACGACTACAG
AAATCTGGATGCCTCACCAACTTATAAAGGCCTTTTAATGTCATTACAGAATCAACTCAAGGAATCAAAA
TCTAAGATTGATGCACTTTCAAGTGAAAAGCTGAACCTCCAAAAAGATTTGGAAACCAGGCCTACGCAGC
ATGAATTAAGACTTTATAAACAGCAGGTGAAGAAGCTGGAAAAAGCCCTTAAGAAAAACGTCAAATTACA
GGAGCTTATTAATCATAAGAAGGCTGAGGACACAGAGAAGAAAGATGAGCCCAGCAAATATAATCAGCAA
CAGGCCCTAATTGACCAGAGATACTTTCAGGTGCTGTGTAGCATCAATTCAATTATCCACAATCCAAGAG
CTCCAGTAATAATTTATAAACAGACCAAAGGGGGAGTCCAAAATTTTAATAAAGATCTTGTTCAAGATTG
TGGATTTGAGCATCTTGTTCCTGTAATAGAAATGTGGGCAGATCAACTGACATCCTTAAAGGATTTGTAT
AAGTCCTTGAAAACACTATCTGCAGAACTGGTACCTTGGCTTAATTTGAAGAAGCAGGATGAAAATGAAG
GTATCAAAGTTGAAGATTTGTTGTTTATAGTAGATACTATGCTGGAAGAAGTTGAAAATAAGGAAAAGGA
CAGCAATATGCCACACTTTCAAACTTTGCAAGCTATTGTTTCTCACTTCCAAAAGTTATTTGATGTGCCT
TCTTTAAATGGAGTCTATCCCCGAATGAATGAAGTTTATACTAGGCTTGGAGAAATGAACAATGCTGTGA
GAAACCTCCAAGAACTCTTAGAATTAGATAGTTCATCCTCATTGTGTGTGCTAGTAAGCACTGTTGGAAA
ACTCTGTAGGCTGATTAATGAAGATGTGAATGAGCAGGTTATGCAGGTATTAGGACCTGAAGACCTCCAG
AGCATTATCTACAAATTGGAAGAACACGAGGAATTTTTCCCAGCATTTCAGGCATTTACTAATGATCTAC
TTGAAATCTTAGAAATTGATGACTTGGATGCCATTGTACCTGCAGTAAAGAAATTAAAAGTACTTTCATA
CTAGAACCCAGCTTTC
