>Addgene plasmid #136821 | pEBTet-SNAP-Cep70 | depositor partial sequence | sequence record 264075 | Insert
ATGGGCGGTAGGCGTGTACGGTGGGAGGTCTATATAAGCAGAGCTCTCCCTATCAGTGATAGAGATCTCC
CTATCAGTGATAGAGATCGTCGACGAGCTCGTTTAGTGAACCGTCAGATCGCCTGGAGACGCCATCCACG
CTGTTTTGACCTCCATAGAAGACACCGGGACCGATCCAGCCTCCGGACTCTAGCGTTTAAACTTAAGCTT
ACCACCATGGATTATAAAGACGATGATGACAAGCACCACCACCACCACCACGACAAGGATTGTGAAATGA
AACGCACCACACTGGACAGCCCTTTGGGGAAGCTGGAGCTGTCTGGTTGTGAGCAGGGTCTGCACGAAAT
AATTTTTCTGGGCAAGGGGACGTCTGCAGCTGATGCCGTGGAGGTCCCAGCCCCCGCTGCGGTTCTCGGA
GGTCCGGAGCCCCTGATGCAGGCTACAGCCTGGCTGAATGCCTATTTCCACCAGCCCGAGGCTATCGAAG
AGTTCCCCGTGCCGGCTCTTCACCATCCCGTTTTCCAGCAAGAGTCGTTCACCAGACAGGTGTTATGGAA
GCTGCTGAAGGTTGTGAAATTCGGAGAAGTGATTTCTTACTCTCACTTAGCAGCCCTGGCAGGCAACCCC
GCAGCCACGGCAGCAGTGAAGACGGCACTGAGTGGCAATCCTGTCCCTATCCTGATCCCGTGCCACAGAG
TGGTCCAGGGGGATTTGGATGTGGGCGGTTACGAGGGTGGACTGGCCGTGAAGGAATGGCTTCTGGCCCA
TGAAGGCCACCGGTTGGGGAAGCCAGGCTTGGGATTCGAACTGGAGGTGCTGTTCCAGGGCCCCGGTACC
GCCATCACAAGTTTGTACAAAAAAGCAGGCACCATGTTTCCGGTAGCCCCTAAACCCCAGGATTCCAGTC
AACCATCAGACAGACTCATGACTGAAAAACAGCAGGAAGAAGCAGAATGGGAAAGCATAAATGTGCTATT
GATGATGCATGGCTTAAAACCTTTGTCTCTAGTCAAAAGAACAGATCTCAAAGATCTCATCATTTTTGAC
AAACAGTCATCACAAAGGATGAGACAGAATTTGAAATTGTTGGTGGAAGAAACATCATGTCAACAGAACA
TGATACAGGAGCTTATAGAAACTAATCAACAGCTTAGAAATGAACTTCAGCTAGAGCAAAGCCGAGCAGC
CAATCAAGAACAACGAGCTAATGACTTGGAACAAATTATGGAAAGTGTGAAATCCAAAATTGGTGAATTG
GAGGATGAATCACTAAATAGGGCTTGCCACCAACAGAATAAAATAAAAGATCTTCAAAAGGAGCAGAAAA
CTTTGCAGGTGAAGTGCCAGCATTATAAGAAAAAACGAACGGAGCAAGAAGAAACTATTGCTTCTTTGCA
AATGGAAGTCTGTAGATTAAAAAAGGAGGAAGAAGATCGCATTGTCACTCAAAACAGAGTGTTTGCCTAT
CTGTGCAAAAGAGTTCCTCATACCGTCTTGGATAGACAGTTGCTTTGTCTAATTGATTACTATGAATCTA
AAATTAGAAAAATTCATACACAAAGGCAATATAAAGAAGATGAAAGTCAGTCAGAAGAAGAAAACGACTA
CAGAAATCTGGATGCCTCACCAACTTATAAAGGCCTTTTAATGTCATTACAGAATCAACTCAAGGAATCA
AAATCTAAGATTGATGCACTTTCAAGTGAAAAGCTGAACCTCCAAAAAGATTTGGAAACCAGGCCTACGC
AGCATGAATTAAGACTTTATAAACAGCAGGTGAAGAAGCTGGAAAAAGCCCTTAAGAAAAACGTCAAATT
ACAGGAGCTTATTAATCATAAGAAGGCTGAGGACACAGAGAAGAAAGATGAGCCCAGCAAATATAATCAG
CAACAGGCCCTAATTGACCAGAGATACTTTCAGGTGCTGTGTAGCATCAATTCAATTATCCACAATCCAA
GAGCTCCAGTAATAATTTATAAACAGACCAAAGGGGGAGTCCAAAATTTTAATAAAGATCTTGTTCAAGA
TTGTGGATTTGAGCATCTTGTTCCTGTAATAGAAATGTGGGCAGATCAACTGACATCCTTAAAGGATTTG
TATAAGTCCTTGAAAACACTATCTGCAGAACTGGTACCTTGGCTTAATTTGAAGAAGCAGGATGAAAATG
AAGGTATCAAAGTTGAAGATTTGTTGTTTATAGTAGATACTATGCTGGAAGAAGTTGAAAATAAGGAAAA
GGACAGCAATATGCCACACTTTCAAACTTTGCAAGCTATTGTTTCTCACTTCCAAAAGTTATTTGATGTG
CCTTCTTTAAATGGAGTCTATCCCCGAATGAATGAAGTTTATACTAGGCTTGGAGAAATGAACAATGCTG
TGAGAAACCTCCAAGAACTCTTAGAATTAGATAGTTCATCCTCATTGTGTGTGCTAGTAAGCACTGTTGG
AAAACTCTGTAGGCTGATTAATGAAGATGTGAATGAGCAGGTTATGCAGGTATTAGGACCTGAAGACCTC
CAGAGCATTATCTACAAATTGGAAGAACACGAGGAATTTTTCCCAGCATTTCAGGCATTTACTAATGATC
TACTTGAAATCTTAGAAATTGATGACTTGGATGCCATTGTACCTGCAGTAAAGAAATTAAAAGTACTTTC
ATACTAG
